Addgene plasmid #60816: pCri-1a
Purpose: Protein expression.
Depositing lab: F Xavier Gomis-Ruth. Depositing organization: Institut de Biologia Molecular de Barcelona (IBMB-CSIC). Publication: The pCri System: A Vector Collection for Recombinant Protein Expression and Purification. Goulas T, Cuppari A, Garcia-Castellanos R, Snipas S, Glockshuber R, Arolas JL, Gomis-Ruth FX. PLoS One. 2014 Nov 11;9(11):e112643. doi: 10.1371/journal.pone.0112643. eCollection 2014. PONE-D-14-36402 PubMed 25386923.
Backbone
  Vector backbone: pET
  Total vector size (bp): 7200
  Vector type: Bacterial Expression
Growth in bacteria
  Bacterial resistance: Kanamycin, 50 μg/mL
  Growth temperature: 37°C
  Growth strain: DH5alpha
  Copy number: Low Copy
Gene/Insert
  Gene/Insert name: Green fluorescent protein
  Tag / fusion protein: His-tag (N terminal on insert); MBP-tag (N terminal on insert); His-tag (C terminal on insert)
Terms and licenses: Academic/Nonprofit Terms; Industry Terms: Not Available to Industry
How to cite: pCri-1a was a gift from F Xavier Gomis-Ruth (Addgene plasmid # 60816 ; http://n2t.net/addgene:60816 ; RRID:Addgene_60816)
