[The description below was written by a language model from this plasmid's Addgene catalogue record and pLannotate feature annotations shown in this document.]
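Description:
pCri-1a is a pET-based bacterial expression vector of about 7.2 kb from the pCri collection of plasmids for recombinant protein expression and purification in E. coli. It is selected with kanamycin through an aminoglycoside phosphotransferase gene (KanR). Replication relies on a pBR322/ColE1-type origin accompanied by the rop gene and the bom region, which fits the low copy number given in the record. An f1 phage origin is also present. Short tetracycline-resistance fragments and a predicted E. coli open reading frame appear to be non-functional remnants of the pBR322 lineage.

The expression cassette is a standard T7lac arrangement. A T7 promoter is followed directly by a lac operator and the strong phage T7 gene 10 ribosome binding site, and a T7 terminator closes the unit. The plasmid carries lacI under its own promoter, so transcription stays repressed until an inducer such as IPTG is added in a host that supplies T7 RNA polymerase. The encoded fusion begins with an N-terminal His tag and a maltose binding protein that lacks its signal sequence and therefore stays in the cytosol. Next comes a short element matching a TEV protease cleavage motif, then the fluorescent protein insert and a C-terminal His tag. The catalogue names the insert as green fluorescent protein, whereas the automated annotation matched it to the closely related EYFP.

MBP typically improves solubility and allows amylose affinity capture, the His tags allow metal-affinity purification, and the protease site should allow the N-terminal fusion partner to be removed. The fluorescent protein probably serves as a visible test cargo or a replaceable placeholder for a gene of interest, but the record itself states only "protein expression" as the purpose.
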