Features (pLannotate 1.2.2; 22 found; start..end, strand, type, name):
      1..19      +  promoter       T7 promoter: promoter for bacteriophage T7 RNA polymerase
     20..44      +  protein_bind   lac operator: The lac repressor binds to the lac operator to inhibit transcription in E. coli. This inhibition can be relieved by adding lactose or isopropyl-β-D-thiogalactopyranoside (IPTG). lac repressor encoded by lacI
     59..81      +  RBS            RBS: efficient ribosome binding site from bacteriophage T7 gene 10 (Olins and Rangwala, 1989)
     94..112     +  CDS            7xHis (fragment): 6xHis affinity tag
    115..1215    +  CDS            MBP: maltose binding protein from E. coli; malE (mutated); This version of the gene does not encode a signal sequence, so MBP will remain in the cytosol.
   1239..1259    +  CDS            capTEV™ (fragment): composite tag for in vivo biotinylation, TEV protease cleavage, and 6xHis tagging
   1273..1989    +  CDS            EYFP: enhanced YFP mammalian codon-optimized
   2042..2059    +  CDS            9xHis (fragment): 9xHis affinity tag
   2069..2118    +  CDS            SET1 (fragment): solubility-enhancement tag derived from T7 phage gene 10B
   2126..2173    +  terminator     T7 terminator: transcription terminator for bacteriophage T7 RNA polymerase
   2210..2638    +  rep_origin     f1 ori (sequence partly withheld): f1 bacteriophage origin of replication; arrow indicates direction of (+) strand synthesis
   2691..2748    +  promoter       AmpR promoter (fragment): bla
   2757..3572    -  CDS            KanR: aminoglycoside phosphotransferase; aph(3')-Ia; confers resistance to kanamycin in bacteria or G418 (Geneticin®) in eukaryotes
   3694..4282    +  rep_origin     ori: high-copy-number ColE1/pMB1/pBR322/pUC origin of replication
   4468..4607    -  misc_feature   bom: basis of mobility region from pBR322
   4709..4900    -  CDS            rop: Rop protein, which maintains plasmids at low copy number; rop
   4917..5297    +  CDS            YPB1_ECOLX: Protein predicted: Swiss-Prot protein existence level 4. From Escherichia coli.
   5369..5660    -  CDS            TcR (fragment): tetracycline efflux protein; tet; confers resistance to tetracycline
   5675..5696    -  protein_bind   CAP binding site: CAP binding activates transcription in the presence of cAMP. E. coli catabolite activator protein
   5709..6791    -  CDS            lacI: lac repressor; lacI; The lac repressor binds to the lac operator to inhibit transcription in E. coli. This inhibition can be relieved by adding lactose or isopropyl-β-D-thiogalactopyranoside (IPTG).
   6792..6869    -  promoter       lacI promoter: lacI
   6877..7156    -  CDS            TcR (fragment): tetracycline efflux protein; tet; confers resistance to tetracycline
>Addgene plasmid #60816 | pCri-1a | addgene full sequence | sequence record 442937 | Addgene NGS Result
TAATACGACTCACTATAGGGGAATTGTGAGCGGATAACAATTCCCCTCTAGAAATAATTTTGTTTAACTT
TAAGAAGGAGATATACCATGAAACATCACCATCACCATCACCCCATGAAAATCGAAGAAGGTAAACTGGT
AATCTGGATTAACGGCGATAAAGGCTATAACGGTCTCGCTGAAGTCGGTAAGAAATTCGAGAAAGATACC
GGAATTAAAGTCACCGTTGAGCATCCGGATAAACTGGAAGAGAAATTCCCACAGGTTGCGGCAACTGGCG
ATGGCCCTGACATTATCTTCTGGGCACACGACCGCTTTGGTGGCTACGCTCAATCTGGCCTGTTGGCTGA
AATCACCCCGGACAAAGCGTTCCAGGACAAGCTGTATCCGTTTACCTGGGATGCCGTACGTTACAACGGC
AAGCTGATTGCTTACCCGATCGCTGTTGAAGCGTTATCGCTGATTTATAACAAAGATCTGCTGCCGAACC
CGCCAAAAACCTGGGAAGAGATCCCGGCGCTGGATAAAGAACTGAAAGCGAAAGGTAAGAGCGCGCTGAT
GTTCAACCTGCAAGAACCGTACTTCACCTGGCCGCTGATTGCTGCTGACGGGGGTTATGCGTTCAAGTAT
GAAAACGGCAAGTACGACATTAAAGACGTGGGCGTGGATAACGCTGGCGCGAAAGCGGGTCTGACCTTCC
TGGTTGACCTGATTAAAAACAAACACATGAATGCAGACACCGATTACTCCATCGCAGAAGCTGCCTTTAA
TAAAGGCGAAACAGCGATGACCATCAACGGCCCGTGGGCATGGTCCAACATCGACACCAGCAAAGTGAAT
TATGGTGTAACGGTACTGCCGACCTTCAAGGGTCAACCATCCAAACCGTTCGTTGGCGTGCTGAGCGCAG
GTATTAACGCCGCCAGTCCGAACAAAGAGCTGGCAAAAGAGTTCCTCGAAAACTATCTGCTGACTGATGA
AGGTCTGGAAGCGGTTAATAAAGACAAACCGCTGGGTGCCGTAGCGCTGAAGTCTTACGAGGAAGAGTTG
GCGAAAGATCCACGTATTGCCGCCACTATGGAAAACGCCCAGAAAGGTGAAATCATGCCGAACATCCCGC
AGATGTCCGCTTTCTGGTATGCCGTGCGTACTGCGGTGATCAACGCCGCCAGCGGTCGTCAGACTGTCGA
TGAAGCCCTGAAAGACGCGCAGACTAATTCGGGATCTGGCAGTGGTTCTGAGAATCTTTATTTTCAGGGC
GCCATGGCCAAAGTGAGCAAGGGCGAGGAGCTGTTCACCGGGGTGGTGCCCATCCTGGTCGAGCTGGACG
GCGACGTAAACGGCCACAAGTTCAGCGTGTCCGGCGAGGGCGAGGGCGATGCCACCTACGGCAAGCTGAC
CCTGAAGTTCATCTGCACCACCGGCAAGCTGCCCGTGCCCTGGCCCACCCTCGTGACCACCTTCGGCTAC
GGCCTGCAGTGCTTCGCCCGCTACCCCGACCACATGAAGCAGCACGACTTCTTCAAGTCCGCCATGCCCG
AAGGCTACGTCCAGGAGCGCACCATCTTCTTCAAGGACGACGGCAACTACAAGACCCGCGCCGAGGTGAA
GTTCGAGGGCGACACCCTGGTGAACCGCATCGAGCTGAAGGGCATCGACTTCAAGGAGGACGGCAACATC
CTGGGGCACAAGCTGGAGTACAACTACAACAGCCACAACGTCTATATCATGGCCGACAAGCAGAAGAACG
GCATCAAGGTGAACTTCAAGATCCGCCACAACATCGAGGACGGCAGCGTGCAGCTCGCCGACCACTACCA
GCAGAACACCCCCATCGGCGACGGCCCCGTGCTGCTGCCCGACAACCACTACCTGAGCACCCAGTCCGCC
CTGAGCAAAGACCCCAACGAGAAGCGCGATCACATGGTCCTGCTGGAGTTCGTGACCGCCGCCGGGATCA
CTCTCGGCATGGACGAGCTGTACAAGTAAGGTACCGGATCCGAATTCGAGCTCCGTCGACAAGCTTGCGG
CCGCACTCGAGCACCACCACCACCACCACTGAGATCCGGCTGCTAACAAAGCCCGAAAGGAAGCTGAGTT
GGCTGCTGCCACCGCTGAGCAATAACTAGCATAACCCCTTGGGGCCTCTAAACGGGTCTTGAGGGGTTTT
TTGCTGAAAGGAGGAACTATATCCGGATTGGCGAATGGG
[124 nt withheld, positions 2210-2333]
C
[91 nt withheld, positions 2335-2425]
A
[49 nt withheld, positions 2427-2475]
CCTTTGACGTTGGAGTCCACGTTCTTT
[37 nt withheld, positions 2503-2539]
ACCCTATCTCGGTCTATTCTTTTGATTTATAAGGGATTTTGCCGATTTCGGCCTATTGGTTAAAAAATGA
GCTGATTTAACAAAAATTTAACGCGAATTTTAACAAAATATTAACGCTTACAATTTAGGTGGCACTTTTC
GGGGAAATGTGCGCGGAACCCCTATTTGTTTATTTTTCTAAATACATTCAAATATGTATCCGCTCATGAA
TTAATTCTTAGAAAAACTCATCGAGCATCAAATGAAACTGCAATTTATTCATATCAGGATTATCAATACC
ATATTTTTGAAAAAGCCGTTTCTGTAATGAAGGAGAAAACTCACCGAGGCAGTTCCATAGGATGGCAAGA
TCCTGGTATCGGTCTGCGATTCCGACTCGTCCAACATCAATACAACCTATTAATTTCCCCTCGTCAAAAA
TAAGGTTATCAAGTGAGAAATCACCATGAGTGACGACTGAATCCGGTGAGAATGGCAAAAGTTTATGCAT
TTCTTTCCAGACTTGTTCAACAGGCCAGCCATTACGCTCGTCATCAAAATCACTCGCATCAACCAAACCG
TTATTCATTCGTGATTGCGCCTGAGCGAGACGAAATACGCGATCGCTGTTAAAAGGACAATTACAAACAG
GAATCGAATGCAACCGGCGCAGGAACACTGCCAGCGCATCAACAATATTTTCACCTGAATCAGGATATTC
TTCTAATACCTGGAATGCTGTTTTCCCGGGGATCGCAGTGGTGAGTAACCATGCATCATCAGGAGTACGG
ATAAAATGCTTGATGGTCGGAAGAGGCATAAATTCCGTCAGCCAGTTTAGTCTGACCATCTCATCTGTAA
CATCATTGGCAACGCTACCTTTGCCATGTTTCAGAAACAACTCTGGCGCATCGGGCTTCCCATACAATCG
ATAGATTGTCGCACCTGATTGCCCGACATTATCGCGAGCCCATTTATACCCATATAAATCAGCATCCATG
TTGGAATTTAATCGCGGCCTAGAGCAAGACGTTTCCCGTTGAATATGGCTCATAACACCCCTTGTATTAC
TGTTTATGTAAGCAGACAGTTTTATTGTTCATGACCAAAATCCCTTAACGTGAGTTTTCGTTCCACTGAG
CGTCAGACCCCGTAGAAAAGATCAAAGGATCTTCTTGAGATCCTTTTTTTCTGCGCGTAATCTGCTGCTT
GCAAACAAAAAAACCACCGCTACCAGCGGTGGTTTGTTTGCCGGATCAAGAGCTACCAACTCTTTTTCCG
AAGGTAACTGGCTTCAGCAGAGCGCAGATACCAAATACTGTCCTTCTAGTGTAGCCGTAGTTAGGCCACC
ACTTCAAGAACTCTGTAGCACCGCCTACATACCTCGCTCTGCTAATCCTGTTACCAGTGGCTGCTGCCAG
TGGCGATAAGTCGTGTCTTACCGGGTTGGACTCAAGACGATAGTTACCGGATAAGGCGCAGCGGTCGGGC
TGAACGGGGGGTTCGTGCACACAGCCCAGCTTGGAGCGAACGACCTACACCGAACTGAGATACCTACAGC
GTGAGCTATGAGAAAGCGCCACGCTTCCCGAAGGGAGAAAGGCGGACAGGTATCCGGTAAGCGGCAGGGT
CGGAACAGGAGAGCGCACGAGGGAGCTTCCAGGGGGAAACGCCTGGTATCTTTATAGTCCTGTCGGGTTT
CGCCACCTCTGACTTGAGCGTCGATTTTTGTGATGCTCGTCAGGGGGGCGGAGCCTATGGAAAAACGCCA
GCAACGCGGCCTTTTTACGGTTCCTGGCCTTTTGCTGGCCTTTTGCTCACATGTTCTTTCCTGCGTTATC
CCCTGATTCTGTGGATAACCGTATTACCGCCTTTGAGTGAGCTGATACCGCTCGCCGCAGCCGAACGACC
GAGCGCAGCGAGTCAGTGAGCGAGGAAGCGGAAGAGCGCCTGATGCGGTATTTTCTCCTTACGCATCTGT
GCGGTATTTCACACCGCAATGGTGCACTCTCAGTACAATCTGCTCTGATGCCGCATAGTTAAGCCAGTAT
ACACTCCGCTATCGCTACGTGACTGGGTCATGGCTGCGCCCCGACACCCGCCAACACCCGCTGACGCGCC
CTGACGGGCTTGTCTGCTCCCGGCATCCGCTTACAGACAAGCTGTGACCGTCTCCGGGAGCTGCATGTGT
CAGAGGTTTTCACCGTCATCACCGAAACGCGCGAGGCAGCTGCGGTAAAGCTCATCAGCGTGGTCGTGAA
GCGATTCACAGATGTCTGCCTGTTCATCCGCGTCCAGCTCGTTGAGTTTCTCCAGAAGCGTTAATGTCTG
GCTTCTGATAAAGCGGGCCATGTTAAGGGCGGTTTTTTCCTGTTTGGTCACTGATGCCTCCGTGTAAGGG
GGATTTCTGTTCATGGGGGTAATGATACCGATGAAACGAGAGAGGATGCTCACGATACGGGTTACTGATG
ATGAACATGCCCGGTTACTGGAACGTTGTGAGGGTAAACAACTGGCGGTATGGATGCGGCGGGACCAGAG
AAAAATCACTCAGGGTCAATGCCAGCGCTTCGTTAATACAGATGTAGGTGTTCCACAGGGTAGCCAGCAG
CATCCTGCGATGCAGATCCGGAACATAATGGTGCAGGGCGCTGACTTCCGCGTTTCCAGACTTTACGAAA
CACGGAAACCGAAGACCATTCATGTTGTTGCTCAGGTCGCAGACGTTTTGCAGCAGCAGTCGCTTCACGT
TCGCTCGCGTATCGGTGATTCATTCTGCTAACCAGTAAGGCAACCCCGCCAGCCTAGCCGGGTCCTCAAC
GACAGGAGCACGATCATGCGCACCCGTGGGGCCGCCATGCCGGCGATAATGGCCTGCTTCTCGCCGAAAC
GTTTGGTGGCGGGACCAGTGACGAAGGCTTGAGCGAGGGCGTGCAAGATTCCGAATACCGCAAGCGACAG
GCCGATCATCGTCGCGCTCCAGCGAAAGCGGTCCTCGCCGAAAATGACCCAGAGCGCTGCCGGCACCTGT
CCTACGAGTTGCATGATAAAGAAGACAGTCATAAGTGCGGCGACGATAGTCATGCCCCGCGCCCACCGGA
AGGAGCTGACTGGGTTGAAGGCTCTCAAGGGCATCGGTCGAGATCCCGGTGCCTAATGAGTGAGCTAACT
TACATTAATTGCGTTGCGCTCACTGCCCGCTTTCCAGTCGGGAAACCTGTCGTGCCAGCTGCATTAATGA
ATCGGCCAACGCGCGGGGAGAGGCGGTTTGCGTATTGGGCGCCAGGGTGGTTTTTCTTTTCACCAGTGAG
ACGGGCAACAGCTGATTGCCCTTCACCGCCTGGCCCTGAGAGAGTTGCAGCAAGCGGTCCACGCTGGTTT
GCCCCAGCAGGCGAAAATCCTGTTTGATGGTGGTTAACGGCGGGATATAACATGAGCTGTCTTCGGTATC
GTCGTATCCCACTACCGAGATATCCGCACCAACGCGCAGCCCGGACTCGGTAATGGCGCGCATTGCGCCC
AGCGCCATCTGATCGTTGGCAACCAGCATCGCAGTGGGAACGATGCCCTCATTCAGCATTTGCATGGTTT
GTTGAAAACCGGACATGGCACTCCAGTCGCCTTCCCGTTCCGCTATCGGCTGAATTTGATTGCGAGTGAG
ATATTTATGCCAGCCAGCCAGACGCAGACGCGCCGAGACAGAACTTAATGGGCCCGCTAACAGCGCGATT
TGCTGGTGACCCAATGCGACCAGATGCTCCACGCCCAGTCGCGTACCGTCTTCATGGGAGAAAATAATAC
TGTTGATGGGTGTCTGGTCAGAGACATCAAGAAATAACGCCGGAACATTAGTGCAGGCAGCTTCCACAGC
AATGGCATCCTGGTCATCCAGCGGATAGTTAATGATCAGCCCACTGACGCGTTGCGCGAGAAGATTGTGC
ACCGCCGCTTTACAGGCTTCGACGCCGCTTCGTTCTACCATCGACACCACCACGCTGGCACCCAGTTGAT
CGGCGCGAGATTTAATCGCCGCGACAATTTGCGACGGCGCGTGCAGGGCCAGACTGGAGGTGGCAACGCC
AATCAGCAACGACTGTTTGCCCGCCAGTTGTTGTGCCACGCGGTTGGGAATGTAATTCAGCTCCGCCATC
GCCGCTTCCACTTTTTCCCGCGTTTTCGCAGAAACGTGGCTGGCCTGGTTCACCACGCGGGAAACGGTCT
GATAAGAGACACCGGCATACTCTGCGACATCGTATAACGTTACTGGTTTCACATTCACCACCCTGAATTG
ACTCTCTTCCGGGCGCTATCATGCCATACCGCGAAAGGTTTTGCGCCATTCGATGGTGTCCGGGATCTCG
ACGCTCTCCCTTATGCGACTCCTGCATTAGGAAGCAGCCCAGTAGTAGGTTGAGGCCGTTGAGCACCGCC
GCCGCAAGGAATGGTGCATGCAAGGAGATGGCGCCCAACAGTCCCCCGGCCACGGGGCCTGCCACCATAC
CCACGCCGAAACAAGCGCTCATGAGCCCGAAGTGGCGAGCCCGATCTTCCCCATCGGTGATGTCGGCGAT
ATAGGCGCCAGCAACCGCACCTGTGGCGCCGGTGATGCCGGCCACGATGCGTCCGGCGTAGAGGATCGAG
ATCTCGATCCCGCGAAAT
