>Addgene plasmid #60816 | pCri-1a | depositor partial sequence | sequence record 99547 | Cloning/Expression region
CCCTCTAGAATAATTTTGTTTAACTTTAAGAAGGAGATATACCATGAAACATCACCATCACCATCACCCC
ATGAAAATCGAAGAAGGTAAACTGGTAATCTGGATTAACGGCGATAAAGGCTATAACGGTCTCGCTGAAG
TCGGTAAGAAATTCGAGAAAGATACCGGAATTAAAGTCACCGTTGAGCATCCGGATAAACTGGAAGAGAA
ATTCCCACAGGTTGCGGCAACTGGCGATGGCCCTGACATTATCTTCTGGGCACACGACCGCTTTGGTGGC
TACGCTCAATCTGGCCTGTTGGCTGAAATCACCCCGGACAAAGCGTTCCAGGACAAGCTGTATCCGTTTA
CCTGGGATGCCGTACGTTACAACGGCAAGCTGATTGCTTACCCGATCGCTGTTGAAGCGTTATCGCTGAT
TTATAACAAAGATCTGCTGCCGAACCCGCCAAAAACCTGGGAAGAGATCCCGGCGCTGGATAAAGAACTG
AAAGCGAAAGGTAAGAGCGCGCTGATGTTCAACCTGCAAGAACCGTACTTCACCTGGCCGCTGATTGCTG
CTGACGGGGGTTATGCGTTCAAGTATGAAAACGGCAAGTACGACATTAAAGACGTGGGCGTGGATAACGC
TGGCGCGAAAGCGGGTCTGACCTTCCTGGTTGACCTGATTAAAAACAAACACATGAATGCAGACACCGAT
TACTCCATCGCAGAAGCTGCCTTTAATAAAGGCGAAACAGCGATGACCATCAACGGCCCGTGGGCATGGT
CCAACATCGACACCAGCAAAGTGAATTATGGTGTAACGGTACTGCCGACCTTCAAGGGTCAACCATCCAA
ACCGTTCGTTGGCGTGCTGAGCGCAGGTATTAACGCCGCCAGTCCGAACAAAGAGCTGGCAAAAGAGTTC
CTCGAAAACTATCTGCTGACTGATGAAGGTCTGGAAGCGGTTAATAAAGACAAACCGCTGGGTGCCGTAG
CGCTGAAGTCTTACGAGGAAGAGTTGGCGAAAGATCCACGTATTGCCGCCACTATGGAAAACGCCCAGAA
AGGTGAAATCATGCCGAACATCCCGCAGATGTCCGCTTTCTGGTATGCCGTGCGTACTGCGGTGATCAAC
GCCGCCAGCGGTCGTCAGACTGTCGATGAAGCCCTGAAAGACGCGCAGACTAATTCGGGATCTGGCAGTG
GTTCTGAGAATCTTTATTTTCAGGGCGCCATGGCCAAAGTGAGCAAGGGCGAGGAGCTGTTCACCGGGGT
GGTGCCCATCCTGGTCGAGCTGGACGGCGACGTAAACGGCCACAAGTTCAGCGTGTCCGGCGAGGGCGAG
GGCGATGCCACCTACGGCAAGCTGACCCTGAAGTTCATCTGCACCACCGGCAAGCTGCCCGTGCCCTGGC
CCACCCTCGTGACCACCTTCGGCTACGGCCTGCAGTGCTTCGCCCGCTACCCCGACCACATGAAGCAGCA
CGACTTCTTCAAGTCCGCCATGCCCGAAGGCTACGTCCAGGAGCGCACCATCTTCTTCAAGGACGACGGC
AACTACAAGACCCGCGCCGAGGTGAAGTTCGAGGGCGACACCCTGGTGAACCGCATCGAGCTGAAGGGCA
TCGACTTCAAGGAGGACGGCAACATCCTGGGGCACAAGCTGGAGTACAACTACAACAGCCACAACGTCTA
TATCATGGCCGACAAGCAGAAGAACGGCATCAAGGTGAACTTCAAGATCCGCCACAACATCGAGGACGGC
AGCGTGCAGCTCGCCGACCACTACCAGCAGAACACCCCCATCGGCGACGGCCCCGTGCTGCTGCCCGACA
ACCACTACCTGAGCACCCAGTCCGCCCTGAGCAAAGACCCCAACGAGAAGCGCGATCACATGGTCCTGCT
GGAGTTCGTGACCGCCGCCGGGATCACTCTCGGCATGGACGAGCTGTACAAGTAAGGTACCGGATCCGAA
TTCGAGCTCCGTCGACAAGCTTGCGGCCGCACTCGAGCACCACCACCACCACCACTGAGATCCGGCTGCT
AACAAAGCCCGAAAG
