>Addgene plasmid #60816 | pCri-1a | addgene partial sequence | sequence record 100989 | EGFP-C 5'-CATGGTCCTGCTGGAGTTCGTG-3'
TACCGGATCCGAATTCGAGCTCCGTCGACAAGCTTGCGGCCGCACTCGAGCACCACCACCACCACCACTG
AGATCCGGCTGCTAACAAAGCCCGAAAGGAAGCTGAGTTGGCTGCTGCCACCGCTGAGCAATAACTAGCA
TAACCCCTTGGGGCCTCTAAACGGGTCTTGAGGGGTTTTTTGCTGAAAGGAGGAACTATATCCGGATTGG
CGAATGGG
[124 nt withheld, positions 219-342]
C
[91 nt withheld, positions 344-434]
A
[49 nt withheld, positions 436-484]
CCTTTGACGTTGGAGTCCACGTTCTTT
[37 nt withheld, positions 512-548]
ACCCTATCTCGGTCTATTCTTTTGATTTATAAGGGATTTTGCCGATTTCGGCCTATTGGTTAAAAAATGA
GCTGATTTAACAAAAATTTAACGCGAATTTTAACAAAATATTAACGCTTACAATTTAGGTGGCACTTTTC
GGGGAAATGTGCGCGGAACCCCTATTTGTTTATTTTTCTAAATACATTCAAATATGTATCCGCTCATGAA
TTAATTCTTAG
