>Addgene plasmid #60816 | pCri-1a | addgene partial sequence | sequence record 101331 | EGFP-N 5'-CGTCGCCGTCCAGCTCGACCAG-3'
GCTGTATCCGTTTACCTGGGATGCCGTACGTTACAACGGCAAGCTGATTGCTTACCCGATCGCTGTTGAA
GCGTTATCGCTGATTTATAACAAAGATCTGCTGCCGAACCCGCCAAAAACCTGGGAAGAGATCCCGGCGC
TGGATAAAGAACTGAAAGCGAAAGGTAAGAGCGCGCTGATGTTCAACCTGCAAGAACCGTACTTCACCTG
GCCGCTGATTGCTGCTGACGGGGGTTATGCGTTCAAGTATGAAAACGGCAAGTACGACATTAAAGACGTG
GGCGTGGATAACGCTGGCGCGAAAGCGGGTCTGACCTTCCTGGTTGACCTGATTAAAAACAAACACATGA
ATGCAGACACCGATTACTCCATCGCAGAAGCTGCCTTTAATAAAGGCGAAACAGCGATGACCATCAACGG
CCCGTGGGCATGGTCCAACATCGACACCAGCAAAGTGAATTATGGTGTAACGGTACTGCCGACCTTCAAG
GGTCAACCATCCAAACCGTTCGTTGGCGTGCTGAGCGCAGGTATTAACGCCGCCAGTCCGAACAAAGAGC
TGGCAAAAGAGTTCCTCGAAAACTATCTGCTGACTGATGAAGGTCTGGAAGCGGTTAATAAAGACAAACC
GCTGGGTGCCGTAGCGCTGAAGTCTTACGAGGAAGAGTTGGCGAAAGATCCACGTATTGCCGCCACTATG
GAAAACGCCCAGAAAGGTGAAATCATGCCGAACATCCCGCAGATGTCCGCTTTCTGGTATGCCGTGCGTA
CTGCGGTGATCAACGCCGCCAGCGGTCGTCAGACTGTCGATGAAGCCCTGAAAGACGCGCAGACTAATTC
GGGATCTGGCAGTGGTTCTGAGAATCTTTATTTTCAGGGCGCCATGGCCAAAGTGAGC
