>Addgene plasmid #60816 | pCri-1a | addgene partial sequence | sequence record 101773 | MBP-R 5'-CTCGAATTTCTTACCGACTTCA-3'
ACGCTGGCACCCAGTTGATCGGCGCGAGATTTAATCGCCGCGACAATTTGCGACGGCGCGTGCAGGGCCA
GACTGGAGGTGGCAACGCCAATCAGCAACGACTGTTTGCCCGCCAGTTGTTGTGCCACGCGGTTGGGAAT
GTAATTCAGCTCCGCCATCGCCGCTTCCACTTTTTCCCGCGTTTTCGCAGAAACGTGGCTGGCCTGGTTC
ACCACGCGGGAAACGGTCTGATAAGAGACACCGGCATACTCTGCGACATCGTATAACGTTACTGGTTTCA
CATTCACCACCCTGAATTGACTCTCTTCCGGGCGCTATCATGCCATACCGCGAAAGGTTTTGCGCCATTC
GATGGTGTCCGGGATCTCGACGCTCTCCCTTATGCGACTCCTGCATTAGGAAGCAGCCCAGTAGTAGGTT
GAGGCCGTTGAGCACCGCCGCCGCAAGGAATGGTGCATGCAAGGAGATGGCGCCCAACAGTCCCCCGGCC
ACGGGGCCTGCCACCATACCCACGCCGAAACAAGCGCTCATGAGCCCGAAGTGGCGAGCCCGATCTTCCC
CATCGGTGATGTCGGCGATATAGGCGCCAGCAACCGCACCTGTGGCGCCGGTGATGCCGGCCACGATGCG
TCCGGCGTAGAGGATCGAGATCTCGATCCCGCGAAATTAATACGACTCACTATAGGGGAATTGTGAGCGG
ATAACAATTCCCCTCTAGAAATAATTTTGTTTAACTTTAAGAAGGAGATATACCATGAAACATCACCATC
ACCATCACCCCATGAAAATCGAAGAAGGTAAACTGGTAATCTGGATTAAC
